Addgene plasmid #39152: GMDS
Purpose: Bacterial expression for structure determination; may not be full ORF
Depositing lab: Nicola Burgess-Brown. Depositing organization: University of Oxford.
Backbone
  Vector backbone: pLIC-SGC1
  Backbone manufacturer: SGC
  Vector type: Bacterial Expression
Growth in bacteria
  Bacterial resistance: Ampicillin, 100 μg/mL
  Growth temperature: 37°C
  Growth strain: Mach1
  Copy number: Low Copy
Gene/Insert
  Gene/Insert name: GMDS (alt names: GDP-mannose 4,6-dehydratase; PDB:1T2A)
  Species: H. sapiens (human)
  Insert size (bp): 1138
  Mutation: codon-optimized
  Entrez Gene: GMDS (a.k.a. GMD, SDR3E1)
  Tag / fusion protein: His Tev (N terminal on insert)
  Cloning method: Ligation Independent Cloning
  Sequencing primers: 5′ T7; 3′ T7-term
Terms and licenses: Academic/Nonprofit Terms; Industry Terms: Not Available to Industry
How to cite: GMDS was a gift from Nicola Burgess-Brown (Addgene plasmid # 39152 ; http://n2t.net/addgene:39152 ; RRID:Addgene_39152)
