[The description below was written by a language model from this plasmid's Addgene catalogue record.]
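Description:
GMDS is a bacterial expression plasmid built on the pLIC-SGC1 backbone from the SGC, carrying a codon-optimized coding sequence for human GDP-mannose 4,6-dehydratase (GMDS, also known as GMD or SDR3E1). The insert is about 1.1 kb and was introduced by ligation-independent cloning. The record cautions that it may not represent the full open reading frame, which is typical of constructs whose boundaries were chosen to yield a well-behaved, crystallizable protein. The alternative names link it to a deposited crystal structure of the enzyme. The plasmid is maintained in E. coli under ampicillin selection and is listed as low copy. The origin of replication is not stated.

The protein is expressed with an N-terminal His tag followed by a TEV protease recognition site, so the product can be captured by immobilized metal affinity chromatography and the tag then cleaved off to leave near-native protein. The promoter is not explicitly recorded. However, the listed sequencing primers are T7 and T7-term, which indicates that the insert sits between a T7 promoter and a T7 terminator. Such an arrangement normally requires an expression host that supplies T7 RNA polymerase, whereas the cloning strain named in the record serves for propagation.

The stated purpose is recombinant production of GMDS in bacteria for structure determination. GMDS catalyses the first step in converting GDP-mannose to GDP-fucose, so the purified protein would also suit biochemical and enzymatic studies of this short-chain dehydrogenase/reductase family member. No feature table was provided, so details of the backbone beyond the catalogue fields cannot be confirmed.
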