>Addgene plasmid #39152 | GMDS | depositor partial sequence | sequence record 49203 | GMDS sequence 1138 bps
ATGCACCATCATCATCATCATTCTTCTGGTGTAGATCTGGGTACCGAGAACCTGTACTTCCAATCCATGC
GTAACGTGGCGCTGATTACCGGCATTACCGGCCAGGATGGCAGCTATCTGGCGGAATTTCTGCTGGAAAA
AGGCTATGAAGTGCATGGCATTGTGCGTCGTAGCAGCAGCTTTAACACCGGCCGTATTGAACATCTGTAT
AAAAACCCGCAGGCGCATATTGAAGGCAACATGAAACTGCATTATGGCGATCTGACCGATAGCACCTGCC
TGGTGAAAATTATCAACGAAGTGAAACCGACCGAAATTTATAACCTGGGCGCGCAGAGCCATGTGAAAAT
TAGCTTTGATCTGGCGGAATATACCGCGGATGTGGATGGCGTGGGCACCCTGCGTCTGCTGGATGCGGTG
AAAACCTGCGGCCTGATTAACAGCGTGAAATTTTATCAGGCGAGCACCAGCGAACTGTATGGCAAAGTGC
AGGAAATTCCGCAGAAAGAAACCACCCCGTTTTATCCGCGTAGCCCGTATGGCGCGGCCAAACTGTATGC
GTATTGGATTGTGGTGAACTTTCGTGAAGCGTATAACCTGTTTGCGGTGAACGGCATTCTGTTTAACCAT
GAAAGCCCGCGTCGTGGCGCGAACTTTGTGACCCGTAAAATTAGCCGTAGCGTGGCGAAAATTTATCTGG
GCCAGCTGGAATGCTTTAGCCTGGGCAACCTGGATGCGAAACGTGATTGGGGCCATGCGAAAGATTATGT
GGAAGCGATGTGGCTGATGCTGCAGAACGATGAACCGGAAGATTTTGTGATTGCGACCGGCGAAGTGCAT
AGCGTGCGTGAATTTGTGGAAAAGAGCTTTCTGCATATTGGCAAAACCATTGTGTGGGAAGGCAAAAACG
AAAACGAAGTGGGCCGTTGCAAAGAAACCGGCAAAGTGCATGTGACCGTGGATCTGAAATATTATCGTCC
GACCGAAGTGGATTTTCTGCAGGGCGATTGCACCAAAGCGAAACAGAAACTGAACTGGAAACCGCGTGTG
GCGTTTGATGAACTGGTGCGTGAAATGGTGCATGCGGATGTGGAACTGATGCGTACCAACCCGAACGCGT
GACAGTAAAGGTGGATAC
