>Addgene plasmid #39152 | GMDS | addgene partial sequence | sequence record 52526 | T7_term
TAGCAGCCGGATCTCAGTGGTGGTGGTGGTGGTGCTCGAGTGCGGCCGCAAGCTTGTCGACGGAGCTCGA
ATTCGGATCCGTATCCACCTTTACTGTCACGCGTTCGGGTTGGTACGCATCAGTTCCACATCCGCATGCA
CCATTTCACGCACCAGTTCATCAAACGCCACACGCGGTTTCCAGTTCAGTTTCTGTTTCGCTTTGGTGCA
ATCGCCCTGCAGAAAATCCACTTCGGTCGGACGATAATATTTCAGATCCACGGTCACATGCACTTTGCCG
GTTTCTTTGCAACGGCCCACTTCGTTTTCGTTTTTGCCTTCCCACACAATGGTTTTGCCAATATGCAGAA
AGCTCTTTTCCACAAATTCACGCACGCTATGCACTTCGCCGGTCGCAATCACAAAATCTTCCGGTTCATC
GTTCTGCAGCATCAGCCACATCGCTTCCACATAATCTTTCGCATGGCCCCAATCACGTTTCGCATCCAGG
TTGCCCAGGCTAAAGCATTCCAGCTGGCCCAGATAAATTTTCGCCACGCTACGGCTAATTTTACGGGTCA
CAAAGTTCGCGCCACGACGCGGGCTTTCATGGTTAAACAGAATGCCGTTCACCGCAAACAGGTTATACGC
TTCACGAAAGTTCACCACAATCCAATACGCATACAGTTTGGCCGCGCCATACGGGCTACGCGGATAAAAC
GGGGTGGTTTCTTTCTGCGGAATTTCCTGCACTTTGCCATACAGTTCGCTGGTGCTCGCCTGATAAAATT
TCACGCTGTTAATCAGGCCGCAGGTTTTCACCGCATCCAGCAGACGCAGGGTGCCCACGCCATCCACATC
CGCGGTATATTCCGCCAGATCAAAGCTAATTTTCACATGGCTCTGCGCGCCCAGGTTATAAATTTCGGTC
GGTTTCACTTCGTTGATAATTTTCACCAGGCAGGTGCTATCGGTCAGATCGCCATAATGCAGTTTCATGG
