>Addgene plasmid #39152 | GMDS | addgene partial sequence | sequence record 52527 | T7 5'-TAATACGACTCACTATAGGG-3'
CTCTGAATATTTTGTTTAACTTTAAGAAGGAGATATACATATGCACCATCATCATCATCATTCTTCTGGT
GTAGATCTGGGTACCGAGAACCTGTACTTCCAATCCATGCGTAACGTGGCGCTGATTACCGGCATTACCG
GCCAGGATGGCAGCTATCTGGCGGAATTTCTGCTGGAAAAAGGCTATGAAGTGCATGGCATTGTGCGTCG
TAGCAGCAGCTTTAACACCGGCCGTATTGAACATCTGTATAAAAACCCGCAGGCGCATATTGAAGGCAAC
ATGAAACTGCATTATGGCGATCTGACCGATAGCACCTGCCTGGTGAAAATTATCAACGAAGTGAAACCGA
CCGAAATTTATAACCTGGGCGCGCAGAGCCATGTGAAAATTAGCTTTGATCTGGCGGAATATACCGCGGA
TGTGGATGGCGTGGGCACCCTGCGTCTGCTGGATGCGGTGAAAACCTGCGGCCTGATTAACAGCGTGAAA
TTTTATCAGGCGAGCACCAGCGAACTGTATGGCAAAGTGCAGGAAATTCCGCAGAAAGAAACCACCCCGT
TTTATCCGCGTAGCCCGTATGGCGCGGCCAAACTGTATGCGTATTGGATTGTGGTGAACTTTCGTGAAGC
GTATAACCTGTTTGCGGTGAACGGCATTCTGTTTAACCATGAAAGCCCGCGTCGTGGCGCGAACTTTGTG
ACCCGTAAAATTAGCCGTAGCGTGGCGAAAATTTATCTGGGCCAGCTGGAATGCTTTAGCCTGGGCAACC
TGGATGCGAAACGTGATTGGGGCCATGCGAAAGATTATGTGGAAGCGATGTGGCTGATGCTGCAGAACGA
TGAACCGGAAGATTTTGTGATTGCGACCGGCGAAGTGCATAGCGTGCGTGAATTTGTGGA
